>Addgene plasmid #219140 | SFFV-MXD4-Brd 178 | addgene full sequence | sequence record 467547 | Addgene NGS Result
ATTTATGCAGAGGCCGAGGCCGCCTCGGCCTCTGAGCTATTCCAGAAGTAGTGAGGAGGCTTTTTTGGAG
GCCTAGGGACGTACCCAATTCGCCCTATAGTGAGTCGTATTACGCGCGCTCACTGGCCGTCGTTTTACAA
CGTCGTGACTGGGAAAACCCTGGCGTTACCCAACTTAATCGCCTTGCAGCACATCCCCCTTTCGCCAGCT
GGCGTAATAGCGAAGAGGCCCGCACCGATCGCCCTTCCCAACAGTTGCGCAGCCTGAATGGCGAATGGG
[124 nt withheld, positions 280-403]
C
[91 nt withheld, positions 405-495]
A
[49 nt withheld, positions 497-545]
CCTTTGACGTTGGAGTCCACGTTCTTT
[37 nt withheld, positions 573-609]
ACCCTATCTCGGTCTATTCTTTTGATTTATAAGGGATTTTGCCGATTTCGGCCTATTGGTTAAAAAATGA
GCTGATTTAACAAAAATTTAACGCGAATTTTAACAAAATATTAACGCTTACAATTTAGGTGGCACTTTTC
GGGGAAATGTGCGCGGAACCCCTATTTGTTTATTTTTCTAAATACATTCAAATATGTATCCGCTCATGAG
ACAATAACCCTGATAAATGCTTCAATAATATTGAAAAAGGAAGAGTATGAGTATTCAACATTTCCGTGTC
GCCCTTATTCCCTTTTTTGCGGCATTTTGCCTTCCTGTTTTTGCTCACCCAGAAACGCTGGTGAAAGTAA
AAGATGCTGAAGATCAGTTGGGTGCACGAGTGGGTTACATCGAACTGGATCTCAACAGCGGTAAGATCCT
TGAGAGTTTTCGCCCCGAAGAACGTTTTCCAATGATGAGCACTTTTAAAGTTCTGCTATGTGGCGCGGTA
TTATCCCGTATTGACGCCGGGCAAGAGCAACTCGGTCGCCGCATACACTATTCTCAGAATGACTTGGTTG
AGTACTCACCAGTCACAGAAAAGCATCTTACGGATGGCATGACAGTAAGAGAATTATGCAGTGCTGCCAT
AACCATGAGTGATAACACTGCGGCCAACTTACTTCTGACAACGATCGGAGGACCGAAGGAGCTAACCGCT
TTTTTGCACAACATGGGGGATCATGTAACTCGCCTTGATCGTTGGGAACCGGAGCTGAATGAAGCCATAC
CAAACGACGAGCGTGACACCACGATGCCTGTAGCAATGGCAACAACGTTGCGCAAACTATTAACTGGCGA
ACTACTTACTCTAGCTTCCCGGCAACAATTAATAGACTGGATGGAGGCGGATAAAGTTGCAGGACCACTT
CTGCGCTCGGCCCTTCCGGCTGGCTGGTTTATTGCTGATAAATCTGGAGCCGGTGAGCGTGGGTCTCGCG
GTATCATTGCAGCACTGGGGCCAGATGGTAAGCCCTCCCGTATCGTAGTTATCTACACGACGGGGAGTCA
GGCAACTATGGATGAACGAAATAGACAGATCGCTGAGATAGGTGCCTCACTGATTAAGCATTGGTAACTG
TCAGACCAAGTTTACTCATATATACTTTAGATTGATTTAAAACTTCATTTTTAATTTAAAAGGATCTAGG
TGAAGATCCTTTTTGATAATCTCATGACCAAAATCCCTTAACGTGAGTTTTCGTTCCACTGAGCGTCAGA
CCCCGTAGAAAAGATCAAAGGATCTTCTTGAGATCCTTTTTTTCTGCGCGTAATCTGCTGCTTGCAAACA
AAAAAACCACCGCTACCAGCGGTGGTTTGTTTGCCGGATCAAGAGCTACCAACTCTTTTTCCGAAGGTAA
CTGGCTTCAGCAGAGCGCAGATACCAAATACTGTTCTTCTAGTGTAGCCGTAGTTAGGCCACCACTTCAA
GAACTCTGTAGCACCGCCTACATACCTCGCTCTGCTAATCCTGTTACCAGTGGCTGCTGCCAGTGGCGAT
AAGTCGTGTCTTACCGGGTTGGACTCAAGACGATAGTTACCGGATAAGGCGCAGCGGTCGGGCTGAACGG
GGGGTTCGTGCACACAGCCCAGCTTGGAGCGAACGACCTACACCGAACTGAGATACCTACAGCGTGAGCT
ATGAGAAAGCGCCACGCTTCCCGAAGGGAGAAAGGCGGACAGGTATCCGGTAAGCGGCAGGGTCGGAACA
GGAGAGCGCACGAGGGAGCTTCCAGGGGGAAACGCCTGGTATCTTTATAGTCCTGTCGGGTTTCGCCACC
TCTGACTTGAGCGTCGATTTTTGTGATGCTCGTCAGGGGGGCGGAGCCTATGGAAAAACGCCAGCAACGC
GGCCTTTTTACGGTTCCTGGCCTTTTGCTGGCCTTTTGCTCACATGTTCTTTCCTGCGTTATCCCCTGAT
TCTGTGGATAACCGTATTACCGCCTTTGAGTGAGCTGATACCGCTCGCCGCAGCCGAACGACCGAGCGCA
GCGAGTCAGTGAGCGAGGAAGCGGAAGAGCGCCCAATACGCAAACCGCCTCTCCCCGCGCGTTGGCCGAT
TCATTAATGCAGCTGGCACGACAGGTTTCCCGACTGGAAAGCGGGCAGTGAGCGCAACGCAATTAATGTG
AGTTAGCTCACTCATTAGGCACCCCAGGCTTTACACTTTATGCTTCCGGCTCGTATGTTGTGTGGAATTG
TGAGCGGATAACAATTTCACACAGGAAACAGCTATGACCATGATTACGCCAAGCGCGCAATTAACCCTCA
CTAAAGGGAACAAAAGCTGGAGCTGCAAGCTTAATGTAGTCTTATGCAATACTCTTGTAGTCTTGCAACA
TGGTAACGATGAGTTAGCAACATGCCTTACAAGGAGAGAAAAAGCACCGTGCATGCCGATTGGTGGAAGT
AAGGTGGTACGATCGTGCCTTATTAGGAAGGCAACAGACGGGTCTGACATGGATTGGACGAACCACTGAA
TTGCCGCATTGCAGAGATATTGTATTTAAGTGCCTAGCTCGATACATAAACGGGTCTCTCTGGTTAGACC
AGATCTGAGCCTGGGAGCTCTCTGGCTAACTAGGGAACCCACTGCTTAAGCCTCAATAAAGCTTGCCTTG
AGTGCTTCAAGTAGTGTGTGCCCGTCTGTTGTGTGACTCTGGTAACTAGAGATCCCTCAGACCCTTTTAG
TCAGTGTGGAAAATCTCTAGCAGTGGCGCCCGAACAGGGACTTGAAAGCGAAAGGGAAACCAGAGGAGCT
CTCTCGACGCAGGACTCGGCTTGCTGAAGCGCGCACGGCAAGAGGCGAGGGGCGGCGACTGGTGAGTACG
CCAAAAATTTTGACTAGCGGAGGCTAGAAGGAGAGAGATGGGTGCGAGAGCGTCAGTATTAAGCGGGGGA
GAATTAGATCGCGATGGGAAAAAATTCGGTTAAGGCCAGGGGGAAAGAAAAAATATAAATTAAAACATAT
AGTATGGGCAAGCAGGGAGCTAGAACGATTCGCAGTTAATCCTGGCCTGTTAGAAACATCAGAAGGCTGT
AGACAAATACTGGGACAGCTACAACCATCCCTTCAGACAGGATCAGAAGAACTTAGATCATTATATAATA
CAGTAGCAACCCTCTATTGTGTGCATCAAAGGATAGAGATAAAAGACACCAAGGAAGCTTTAGACAAGAT
AGAGGAAGAGCAAAACAAAAGTAAGACCACCGCACAGCAAGCGGCCGCTGATCTTCAGACCTGGAGGAGG
AGATATGAGGGACAATTGGAGAAGTGAATTATATAAATATAAAGTAGTAAAAATTGAACCATTAGGAGTA
GCACCCACCAAGGCAAAGAGAAGAGTGGTGCAGAGAGAAAAAAGAGCAGTGGGAATAGGAGCTTTGTTCC
TTGGGTTCTTGGGAGCAGCAGGAAGCACTATGGGCGCAGCGTCAATGACGCTGACGGTACAGGCCAGACA
ATTATTGTCTGGTATAGTGCAGCAGCAGAACAATTTGCTGAGGGCTATTGAGGCGCAACAGCATCTGTTG
CAACTCACAGTCTGGGGCATCAAGCAGCTCCAGGCAAGAATCCTGGCTGTGGAAAGATACCTAAAGGATC
AACAGCTCCTGGGGATTTGGGGTTGCTCTGGAAAACTCATTTGCACCACTGCTGTGCCTTGGAATGCTAG
TTGGAGTAATAAATCTCTGGAACAGATTTGGAATCACACGACCTGGATGGAGTGGGACAGAGAAATTAAC
AATTACACAAGCTTAATACACTCCTTAATTGAAGAATCGCAAAACCAGCAAGAAAAGAATGAACAAGAAT
TATTGGAATTAGATAAATGGGCAAGTTTGTGGAATTGGTTTAACATAACAAATTGGCTGTGGTATATAAA
ATTATTCATAATGATAGTAGGAGGCTTGGTAGGTTTAAGAATAGTTTTTGCTGTACTTTCTATAGTGAAT
AGAGTTAGGCAGGGATATTCACCATTATCGTTTCAGACCCACCTCCCAACCCCGAGGGGACCCGACAGGC
CCGAAGGAATAGAAGAAGAAGGTGGAGAGAGAGACAGAGACAGATCCATTCGATTAGTGAACGGATCTCG
ACGGTATCGGTTAACTTTTAAAAGAAAAGGGGGGATTGGGGGGTACAGTGCAGGGGAAAGAATAGTAGAC
ATAATAGCAACAGACATACAAACTAAAGAATTACAAAAACAAATTACAAAAATTCAAAATTTTATCGATC
ACGAGACTAGCCTCGAGCTGGCTGCAGTAACGCCATTTTGCAAGGCATGGAAAAATACCAAACCAAGAAT
AGAGAAGTTCAGATCAAGGGCGGGTACATGAAAATAGCTAACGTTGGGCCAAACAGGATATCTGCGGTGA
GCAGTTTCGGCCCCGGCCCGGGGCCAAGAACAGATGGTCACCGCAGTTTCGGCCCCGGCCCGAGGCCAAG
AACAGATGGTCCCCAGATATGGCCCAACCCTCAGCAGTTTCTTAAGACCCATCAGATGTTTCCAGGCTCC
CCCAAGGACCTGAAATGACCCTGCGCCTTATTTGAATTAACCAATCAGCCTGCTTCTCGCTTCTGTTCGC
GCGCTTCTGCTTCCCGAGCTCTATAAAAGAGCTCACAACCCCTCACTCGGCGCGCCAGTCCTCCGACAGA
CTGAGTCGGCCGGTCGAATCAAGCTTATCGATACCGTCGACGGATCCGCTAGCCCGCGGTTCGAAATGGA
GCTGAACTCCCTGCTGATCCTGCTGGAGGCGGCCGAGTACCTGGAGCGCAGGGATCGAGAGGCCGAGCAC
GGCTACGCCTCGGTGCTGCCCTTCGACGGCGACTTCGCCAGGGAGAAAACAAAGGCGGCCGGCCTGGTGC
GCAAGGCCCCGAACAACAGGCCTCCTCAGTGAACCGGTCGGATCCCCCGGGCTGCAGGAATTCGAGCATC
TTACCGCCATTTATTCCCATATTTGTTCTGTTTTTCTTGATTTGGGTATACATTTAAATGTTAATAAAAC
AAAATGGTGGGGCAATCATTTACATTTTTAGGGATATGTAATTACTAGTTCAGGTGTATTGCCACAAGAC
AAACATGTTAAGAAACTTTCCCGTTATTTACGCTCTGTTCCTGTTAATCAACCTCTGGATTACAAAATTT
GTGAAAGATTGACTGATATTCTTAACTATGTTGCTCCTTTTACGCTGTGTGGATATGCTGCTTTAATGCC
TCTGTATCATGCTATTGCTTCCCGTACGGCTTTCGTTTTCTCCTCCTTGTATAAATCCTGGTTGCTGTCT
CTTTATGAGGAGTTGTGGCCCGTTGTCCGTCAACGTGGCGTGGTGTGCTCTGTGTTTGCTGACGCAACCC
CCACTGGCTGGGGCATTGCCACCACCTGTCAACTCCTTTCTGGGACTTTCGCTTTCCCCCTCCCGATCGC
CACGGCAGAACTCATCGCCGCCTGCCTTGCCCGCTGCTGGACAGGGGCTAGGTTGCTGGGCACTGATAAT
TCCGTGGTGTTGTCGGGGAAGCTGACGTCCTTTGCAATTCGATATCAAGCTGTACCTTCTAGATGTACAA
AGTACCAAGCGCTTCTAGACCAATGACTTACAAGGCAGCTGTAGATCTTAGCCACTTTTTAAAAGAAAAG
GGGGGACTGGAAGGGCTAATTCACTCCCAACGAAGACAAGATCTGCTTTTTGCTTGTACTGGGTCTCTCT
GGTTAGACCAGATCTGAGCCTGGGAGCTCTCTGGCTAACTAGGGAACCCACTGCTTAAGCCTCAATAAAG
CTTGCCTTGAGTGCTTCAAGTAGTGTGTGCCCGTCTGTTGTGTGACTCTGGTAACTAGAGATCCCTCAGA
CCCTTTTAGTCAGTGTGGAAAATCTCTAGCAGTAGTAGTTCATGTCATCTTATTATTCAGTATTTATAAC
TTGCAAAGAAATGAATATCAGAGAGTGAGAGGAACTTGTTTATTGCAGCTTATAATGGTTACAAATAAAG
CAATAGCATCACAAATTTCACAAATAAAGCATTTTTTTCACTGCATTCTAGTTGTGGTTTGTCCAAACTC
ATCAATGTATCTTATCATGTCTGGCTCTAGCTATCCCGCCCCTAACTCCGCCCATCCCGCCCCTAACTCC
GCCCAGTTCCGCCCATTCTCCGCCCCATGGCTGACTAATTTTTTTT
Features (pLannotate 1.2.2; 29 found; start..end, strand, type, name):
     94..112     -  promoter       T7 promoter: promoter for bacteriophage T7 RNA polymerase
    120..275     +  CDS            lacZα (fragment): LacZα fragment of β-galactosidase; lacZ fragment
    280..708     +  rep_origin     f1 ori (sequence partly withheld): f1 bacteriophage origin of replication; arrow indicates direction of (+) strand synthesis
    761..865     +  promoter       AmpR promoter: bla
    866..1726    +  CDS            AmpR: β-lactamase; bla; confers resistance to ampicillin, carbenicillin, and related antibiotics
   1897..2485    +  rep_origin     ori: high-copy-number ColE1/pMB1/pBR322/pUC origin of replication
   2668..2760    +  CDS            lacI (fragment): lac repressor; lacI; The lac repressor binds to the lac operator to inhibit transcription in E. coli. This inhibition can be relieved by adding lactose or isopropyl-β-D-thiogalactopyranoside (IPTG).
   2773..2794    +  protein_bind   CAP binding site: CAP binding activates transcription in the presence of cAMP. E. coli catabolite activator protein
   2809..2839    +  promoter       lac promoter: promoter for the E. coli lac operon
   2847..2863    +  protein_bind   lac operator: The lac repressor binds to the lac operator to inhibit transcription in E. coli. This inhibition can be relieved by adding lactose or isopropyl-β-D-thiogalactopyranoside (IPTG). lac repressor encoded by lacI
   2908..2926    +  promoter       T3 promoter: promoter for bacteriophage T3 RNA polymerase
   2954..3180    +  promoter       RSV promoter: Rous sarcoma virus enhancer/promoter
   3181..3361    +  LTR            5' LTR (truncated): truncated 5' long terminal repeat (LTR) from HIV-1
   3408..3533    +  misc_feature   HIV-1 Ψ: packaging signal of human immunodeficiency virus type 1
   3517..3880    +  CDS            HIV-1 gag (fragment): gag protein from human immunodeficiency virus 1; gag
   4026..4259    +  misc_feature   RRE: The Rev response element (RRE) of HIV-1 allows for Rev-dependent mRNA export from the nucleus to the cytoplasm.
   4636..4736    +  CDS            Rev (fragment): human immunodeficiency virus 1 (HIV-1) Rev protein; rev; enhances nuclear export of unspliced and incompletely spliced viral mRNAs
   4755..4872    +  misc_feature   cPPT/CTS: central polypurine tract and central termination sequence of HIV-1
   4906..5307    +  promoter       SFFV promoter: spleen focus-forming virus long terminal repeat (LTR) promoter
   5317..5340    +  misc_feature   MCS (fragment): pBluescript multiple cloning site
   5365..5529    +  CDS            MXD4 (fragment): MAD4_HUMAN - Also known as BHLHC12, MAD4. Experimental evidence at protein level: Swiss-Prot protein existence level 1. Transcriptional repressor. Binds with MAX to form a sequence- specific DNA-binding protein complex which recognizes the core sequence 5'-CAC[GA]TG-3'. Antagonizes MYC transcriptional activity by competing for MAX and suppresses MYC dependent cell transformation (By similarity). From Homo sapiens (Human).
   5549..5574    +  misc_feature   MCS (fragment): pBluescript multiple cloning site
   5574..5633    +  CDS            S (fragment): HBSAG_WHV6 - Experimental evidence at transcript level: Swiss-Prot protein existence level 2. The middle envelope protein plays an important role in the budding of the virion. It is involved in the induction of budding in a nucleocapsid independent way. In this process the majority of envelope proteins bud to form subviral lipoprotein particles of 22 nm of diameter that do not contain a nucleocapsid (By similarity). From Woodchuck hepatitis B virus (isolate w64/pWS23) (WHV).
   5765..6168    +  misc_feature   WPRE: woodchuck hepatitis virus posttranscriptional regulatory element
   6226..6285    +  CDS            nef (fragment): NEF_HV1Z2 - Experimental evidence at protein level: Swiss-Prot protein existence level 1. Extracellular Nef protein targets CD4(+) T-lymphocytes for apoptosis by interacting with CXCR4 surface receptors. From Human immunodeficiency virus type 1 group M subtype D (isolate Z2/CDC-Z34) (HIV-1).
   6287..6520    +  LTR            3' LTR (ΔU3): self-inactivating 3' long terminal repeat (LTR) from HIV-1
   6592..6713    +  polyA_signal   SV40 poly(A) signal: SV40 polyadenylation signal
   6732..6753    +  rep_origin     SV40 ori (fragment): SV40 origin of replication
   6753..73      +  rep_origin     SV40 ori (across the origin): SV40 origin of replication
