[The description below was written by a language model from this plasmid's Addgene catalogue record and pLannotate feature annotations shown in this document.]
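Description:
SFFV-MXD4-Brd 178 is a third-generation-style, self-inactivating HIV-1 lentiviral transfer plasmid built on the SFFV-MCS backbone and carrying a human MXD4 insert paired with a unique barcode. It is maintained in E. coli through a high-copy ColE1/pUC origin with ampicillin selection (AmpR). The backbone also retains pBluescript-type remnants: an f1 origin, lacZα and lac promoter/operator fragments, and T7 and T3 promoters. The viral cassette begins with an RSV promoter fused to a truncated 5' LTR, which drives Tat-independent production of the genomic RNA in packaging cells. This is followed by the Ψ packaging signal with a gag fragment, the RRE for Rev-dependent nuclear export, and the cPPT/CTS, which aids nuclear import of the reverse-transcribed genome. The cassette ends in a ΔU3 3' LTR, and an SV40 poly(A) signal and SV40 origin lie just downstream of it.

Within the provirus, the spleen focus-forming virus (SFFV) promoter, which is strongly active in haematopoietic cells, drives the MXD4 sequence cloned between flanking multiple-cloning-site remnants. A WPRE sits downstream to enhance transcript stability and expression. According to the depositor, the barcode was placed at an XbaI site after the WPRE, so it is part of the transcript and can be used to identify which factor a cell received. The barcode is not annotated separately in the feature table. MXD4 (MAD4) is a bHLH transcriptional repressor that dimerises with MAX and antagonises MYC. The recorded insert is only 177 bp and the annotation calls it an MXD4 fragment of about 165 bp, so the sequenced insert appears to cover only part of the coding sequence, which the record does not explain. No mammalian selection marker or fluorescent reporter is annotated. The plasmid belongs to a barcoded transcription factor library for combinatorial screening of immune cell reprogramming.
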