Addgene plasmid #219140: SFFV-MXD4-Brd 178
Purpose: Transcription factor MXD4 with a specific barcode assigned.
Depositing lab: Filipe Pereira. Depositing organization: Center for Neuroscience and Cell Biology, University of Coimbra. Publication: A combinatorial transcription factor screening platform for immune cell reprogramming. Kurochkin I, Altman AR, Caiado I, Pertiga-Cabral D, Halitzki E, Minaeva M, Zimmermannova O, Henriques-Oliveira L, Klein D, Nair M, Oliveira D, Cajal LR, Knittel R, Feick C, Ringner M, Martin M, Cirovic B, Pires CF, Rosa FF, Sitnicka E, Theis FJ, Pereira CF. Cell Syst. 2026 Jan 21;17(1):101457. doi: 10.1016/j.cels.2025.101457. Epub 2026 Jan 14. PubMed 41539305.
Backbone
  Vector backbone: SFFV-MCS
  Backbone size w/o insert (bp): 6638
  Vector type: Lentiviral
Growth in bacteria
  Bacterial resistance: Ampicillin, 100 μg/mL
  Growth temperature: 37°C
  Growth strain: NEB Stable
  Copy number: High Copy
Gene/Insert
  Gene/Insert name: MXD4
  Species: H. sapiens (human)
  Insert size (bp): 177
  Entrez Gene: MXD4 (a.k.a. MAD4, MST149, MSTP149, bHLHc12)
  Promoter: The spleen focus-forming virus (SFFV) promoter
  Cloning method: Restriction Enzyme; 5′ cloning site Bsp119I (not destroyed); 3′ cloning site BstHI (not destroyed)
Terms and licenses: Academic/Nonprofit Terms; Industry Terms: Not Available to Industry
Depositor comments: Barcode sequence cloned into XbaI restriction site. Design of plasmid is as follows: SFFV-[TF sequence]-WPRE-[Barcode sequence].
How to cite: SFFV-MXD4-Brd 178 was a gift from Filipe Pereira (Addgene plasmid # 219140 ; http://n2t.net/addgene:219140 ; RRID:Addgene_219140)
