>Addgene plasmid #219140 | SFFV-MXD4-Brd 178 | depositor partial sequence | sequence record 427900 | TF ORF
ATGGAGCTGAACTCCCTGCTGATCCTGCTGGAGGCGGCCGAGTACCTGGAGCGCAGGGATCGAGAGGCCG
AGCACGGCTACGCCTCGGTGCTGCCCTTCGACGGCGACTTCGCCAGGGAGAAAACAAAGGCGGCCGGCCT
GGTGCGCAAGGCCCCGAACAACAGGCCTCCTCAGTGA
