>Addgene plasmid #219140 | SFFV-MXD4-Brd 178 | depositor partial sequence | sequence record 427901 | Barcode sequence
TGTACAAAGTACCAAGCGCT
